Addgene plasmid #108428: pTol2-UAS-zArchon2-KGC-EGFP-ER2
Purpose: Codon-optimized Archon2 fluorescent voltage reporter in zebrafish expression plasmid
Depositing lab: Edward Boyden. Depositing organization: Massachusetts Institute of Technology. Publication: A robotic multidimensional directed evolution approach applied to fluorescent voltage reporters. Piatkevich KD, Jung EE, Straub C, Linghu C, Park D, Suk HJ, Hochbaum DR, Goodwin D, Pnevmatikakis E, Pak N, Kawashima T, Yang CT, Rhoades JL, Shemesh O, Asano S, Yoon YG, Freifeld L, Saulnier JL, Riegler C, Engert F, Hughes T, Drobizhev M, Szabo B, Ahrens MB, Flavell SW, Sabatini BL, Boyden ES. Nat Chem Biol. 2018 Feb 26. pii: 10.1038/s41589-018-0004-9. doi: 10.1038/s41589-018-0004-9. PubMed 29483642.
Backbone
  Vector backbone: pTol2-UAS
  Total vector size (bp): 6518
  Vector type: Zebrafish
Growth in bacteria
  Bacterial resistance: Ampicillin, 100 μg/mL
  Growth temperature: 37°C
  Growth strain: DH5alpha
  Copy number: High Copy
Gene/Insert
  Gene/Insert name: zArchon2-KGC-EGFP-ER2 (alt name: zebrafish codon-optimized Archon2-KGC-EGFP-ER2)
  Species: Synthetic
  GenBank ID: MG250283.1
  Promoter: UAS
  Cloning method: Ligation Independent Cloning
  Sequencing primers: 5′ acccagctttcttgtacaaa; 3′ ggccgtatcttcgc
Terms and licenses: Academic/Nonprofit Terms; Industry Terms: Not Available to Industry
How to cite: pTol2-UAS-zArchon2-KGC-EGFP-ER2 was a gift from Edward Boyden (Addgene plasmid # 108428 ; http://n2t.net/addgene:108428 ; RRID:Addgene_108428)
