[The description below was written by a language model from this plasmid's Addgene catalogue record, the feature table of its GenBank file and pLannotate feature annotations shown in this document.]
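Description:
pTol2-UAS-zArchon2-KGC-EGFP-ER2 is a zebrafish expression plasmid of about 6.5 kb built on the pTol2-UAS backbone. It carries a zebrafish codon-optimized version of the genetically encoded fluorescent voltage reporter Archon2. It is propagated in E. coli as a high-copy plasmid through a ColE1/pUC-type origin and is selected with ampicillin through the bla (AmpR) gene and its own promoter. The backbone name implies Tol2 transposon arms for transposase-mediated genomic integration, but neither feature table annotates these elements. The two tables (a 6,518 bp exported record and a 6,528 nt sequencing result) agree on layout and are offset by only a few bases.

Expression is driven by Gal4-responsive UAS repeats and a minimal TATA-box promoter. These are detected as fragments lying between Gateway attB1 and attB2 sites, which suggests the regulatory cassette was introduced by recombination cloning. The payload is therefore silent unless Gal4 or a Gal4 fusion activator is present, which allows cell-type-specific expression when the plasmid is combined with Gal4 driver lines. Downstream of a Kozak consensus, the open reading frame begins with a sequence matching archaerhodopsin-3, the light-driven proton pump of Halorubrum sodomense from which Archon2 was engineered. This is followed by a short KCNJ2 (Kir2.1) fragment corresponding to the "KGC" trafficking signal and then by EGFP. The "ER2" in the name most likely denotes a Kir2.1-derived ER export motif, but it is not separately annotated. These trafficking sequences generally improve membrane localization, and EGFP marks the expressing cells. An SV40 poly(A) signal terminates the transcript. The roughly 1.2 kb between EGFP and the SV40-derived region is unannotated.

The construct is intended for optical recording of membrane voltage in zebrafish cells, typically neurons.
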