LOCUS       Exported 6518 bp ds-DNA circular SYN 12-MAY-2021
DEFINITION  Codon-optimized Archon2 fluorescent voltage reporter in zebrafish
            expression plasmid.
ACCESSION   .
VERSION     .
KEYWORDS    pTol2-UAS-zArchon2-KGC-EGFP-ER2
SOURCE      synthetic DNA construct
  ORGANISM  synthetic DNA construct
REFERENCE   1 (bases 1 to 6518)
  AUTHORS   Piatkevich KD, Jung EE, Straub C, Linghu C, Park D, Suk HJ, Hochbaum
            DR, Goodwin D, Pnevmatikakis E, Pak N, Kawashima T, Yang CT, Rhoades
            JL, Shemesh O, Asano S, Yoon YG, Freifeld L, Saulnier JL, Riegler C,
            Engert F, Hughes T, Drobizhev M, Szabo B, Ahrens MB, Flavell SW,
            Sabatini BL, Boyden ES
  TITLE     A robotic multidimensional directed evolution approach applied to
            fluorescent voltage reporters.
  JOURNAL   Nat Chem Biol. 2018 Feb 26. pii: 10.1038/s41589-018-0004-9. doi:
            10.1038/s41589-018-0004-9.
  PUBMED    29483642
REFERENCE   2 (bases 1 to 6518)
  AUTHORS   .
  TITLE     Direct Submission
  JOURNAL   Exported May 12, 2021 from SnapGene Server 1.1.58
            http://www.snapgene.com
FEATURES             Location/Qualifiers
     source          1..6518
                     /organism="synthetic DNA construct"
                     /mol_type="other DNA"
     protein_bind    708..732
                     /gene="mutant version of attB"
                     /label=attB1
                     /bound_moiety="BP Clonase(TM)"
                     /note="recombination site for the Gateway(R) BP reaction"
     protein_bind    complement(960..984)
                     /gene="mutant version of attB"
                     /label=attB2
                     /bound_moiety="BP Clonase(TM)"
                     /note="recombination site for the Gateway(R) BP reaction"
     regulatory      992..1001
                     /regulatory_class="other"
                     /note="vertebrate consensus sequence for strong initiation
                     of translation (Kozak, 1987)"
     CDS             1865..2578
                     /codon_start=1
                     /product="enhanced GFP"
                     /label=EGFP
                     /translation="VSKGEELFTGVVPILVELDGDVNGHKFSVSGEGEGDATYGKLTLK
                     FICTTGKLPVPWPTLVTTLTYGVQCFSRYPDHMKQHDFFKSAMPEGYVQERTIFFKDDG
                     NYKTRAEVKFEGDTLVNRIELKGIDFKEDGNILGHKLEYNYNSHNVYIMADKQKNGIKV
                     NFKIRHNIEDGSVQLADHYQQNTPIGDGPVLLPDNHYLSTQSALSKDPNEKRDHMVLLE
                     FVTAAGITLGMDELYK"
     polyA_signal    3908..3989
                     /label=SV40 poly(A) signal
                     /note="SV40 polyadenylation signal"
     primer_bind     complement(3945..3964)
                     /label=SV40pA-R
                     /note="SV40 polyA, reverse primer"
     primer_bind     3999..4018
                     /label=EBV-rev
                     /note="SV40 polyA terminator, reverse primer"
     primer_bind     complement(4604..4621)
                     /label=L4440
                     /note="L4440 vector, forward primer"
     rep_origin      complement(4775..5363)
                     /direction=LEFT
                     /label=ori
                     /note="high-copy-number ColE1/pMB1/pBR322/pUC origin of
                     replication"
     primer_bind     complement(4855..4874)
                     /label=pBR322ori-F
                     /note="pBR322 origin, forward primer"
     CDS             complement(5534..6394)
                     /codon_start=1
                     /gene="bla"
                     /product="beta-lactamase"
                     /label=AmpR
                     /note="confers resistance to ampicillin, carbenicillin, and
                     related antibiotics"
                     /translation="MSIQHFRVALIPFFAAFCLPVFAHPETLVKVKDAEDQLGARVGYI
                     ELDLNSGKILESFRPEERFPMMSTFKVLLCGAVLSRIDAGQEQLGRRIHYSQNDLVEYS
                     PVTEKHLTDGMTVRELCSAAITMSDNTAANLLLTTIGGPKELTAFLHNMGDHVTRLDRW
                     EPELNEAIPNDERDTTMPVAMATTLRKLLTGELLTLASRQQLIDWMEADKVAGPLLRSA
                     LPAGWFIADKSGAGERGSRGIIAALGPDGKPSRIVVIYTTGSQATMDERNRQIAEIGAS
                     LIKHW"
     primer_bind     6157..6176
                     /label=Amp-R
                     /note="Ampicillin resistance gene, reverse primer"
     promoter        complement(6395..6499)
                     /gene="bla"
                     /label=AmpR promoter
ORIGIN
        1 tgtccaggag ttcttgacag aggtgtaaaa agtactcaaa aattttactc aagtgaaagt
       61 acaagtactt agggaaaatt ttactcaatt aaaagtaaaa gtatctggct agaatcttac
      121 ttgagtaaaa gtaaaaaagt actccattaa aattgtactt gagtattaag gaagtaaaag
      181 taaaagcaag aaagaaaact agagattctt gtttaagctt ttaatctcaa aaaacattaa
      241 atgaaatgca tacaaggttt tatcctgctt tagaactgtt tgtatttaat tatcaaacta
      301 taagacagac aatctaatgc cagtacacgc tactcaaagt tgtaaaacct cagatttaac
      361 ttcagtagaa gctgattctc aaaattgtta gtgtcaagcc tagctctttt ggggctgaaa
      421 agcaatcctg cagtgctgaa aagcctctca caggcagccg atgcgggaag aggtgtatta
      481 gtcttgatag agaggctgca aatagcagga aacgtgagca gagactccct ggtgtctgaa
      541 acacaggcca gatgggccat tcgtacgctt aatttcgaat atcgatatca agggcccatc
      601 tcgagtatcc ggacacctag gtagcatgca tggcgccttg tcgactagct agcatcccgg
      661 gaagaattcc tcgacggatc caccggtgtg gaattctgca gatatcaaca agtttgtaca
      721 aaaaagcagg ctggccatca agcttaggcc tccacggtgg cttctaatcc gtgagtccta
      781 gcgggtgaca gccctccgtc ttcacaggcg gaggagagtc ttccgtaggg ttcctcggag
      841 tactgtcctc cgacgcgtgc aagggtcgac tctagagggt atataatgga tcccatcgcg
      901 tctcagcctc actttgagct cctccacacg aattccctcg acctcgaaga cgcgtggata
      961 cccagctttc ttgtacaaag tggtcactag tgccaccatg gtgagcatcg ctctgcaggc
     1021 tggatacgac ctgctgggag acggaagacc tgagacactg tggctgggaa tcggaacact
     1081 gctgatgctg atcggaacat tctacttcct ggtgagagga tggggagtga cagacaagga
     1141 cgctagagag tactacgctg tgcctatcct ggtgagcgga atcgctagcg ctgcttacct
     1201 gagcatgttc ttcggaatcg gactgacaga ggtgcctgtg ggaggagaga tgctggacat
     1261 ctactacgct agatacgctc actggctgtt cagcacacct ctgctgctgc tggacctggc
     1321 tctgctggct aaggtggaca gagtgatcat cggaacactg gtgggagtgg acgctctgat
     1381 gatcgtgaca ggactgatcg gagctctgag ccacacagct atcgctagat acagctggtg
     1441 gctgttcagc acaatctgta tgatcgtggt gctgtacgtg ctggctacaa gcctgagaag
     1501 cgctgctaag gagagaggac ctgaggtggc tagcacattc aacatcctga cagctctggt
     1561 gctggtgctg tggacagctt accctatcat ctggatcatc ggaacagagg gagctggagt
     1621 ggtgggactg ggaatcgaga cactgctgtt catggtgctg gacgtgacat gtaaggtggg
     1681 attcggattc atcctgctga gaagcagagc tatcctggga gacacagagg ctcctgagcc
     1741 tagcgctgga gctgacagat ctgctgctga cagacctgtg gtggctgtga gcaaggctgc
     1801 tgctaagagc agaatcacaa gcgagggaga gtacatccct ctggaccaga tcgacatcaa
     1861 cgtggtgagc aagggagagg agctgttcac aggagtggtg cctatcctgg tggagctgga
     1921 cggagacgtg aacggacaca agttcagcgt gagcggagag ggagagggag acgctacata
     1981 cggaaagctg acactgaagt tcatctgtac aacaggaaag ctgcctgtgc cttggcctac
     2041 actggtgaca acactgacat acggagtgca gtgtttcagc agataccctg accacatgaa
     2101 gcagcacgac ttcttcaaga gcgctatgcc tgagggatac gtgcaggaga gaacaatctt
     2161 cttcaaggac gacggaaact acaagacaag agctgaggtg aagttcgagg gagacacact
     2221 ggtgaacaga atcgagctga agggaatcga cttcaaggag gacggaaaca tcctgggaca
     2281 caagctggag tacaactaca acagccacaa cgtgtacatc atggctgaca agcagaagaa
     2341 cggaatcaag gtgaacttca agatcagaca caacatcgag gacggaagcg tgcagctggc
     2401 tgaccactac cagcagaaca cacctatcgg agacggacct gtgctgctgc ctgacaacca
     2461 ctacctgagc acacagagcg ctctgagcaa ggaccctaac gagaagagag accacatggt
     2521 gctgctggag ttcgtgacag ctgctggaat cacactggga atggacgagc tgtacaagtt
     2581 ctgttacgag aacgaggtgt gaggcgcgcc aacccgctcc tcctccctcc ctccctccct
     2641 ccctcctctc ctttattcac ttttcaacat gcacaacacg tcatcaaatc ccccaatcag
     2701 cactgaatta cagccacggg ccaccagact gaaggtgtta aagaagacga ttcggtctca
     2761 tcagcggcta aaacgagatg agggtgaacc gagagagact gtttccacag atgttcttga
     2821 aggagggccg ggctcgtagg tgcggttatt acacatataa gctcccattc acaccttaaa
     2881 acatccaaca gcattccaaa gttttccatc ggggaccagg gatagaaaac actgcctctt
     2941 ccactgccta atttaacaca ttccttctag attatctctg gtcatctaga tgaaatcagt
     3001 tctgttctgt ttgccgtgtc tgaaaagaca gtaaagagta attgaaaaaa aaaatgaata
     3061 tagaaaaatg gggactggag agatatttgg actagacgct cctgatccag ccagaaggaa
     3121 cctttcaggt gtcgattaca ctgcctgcga aaacaacctc ttcttccatt cttcagtttc
     3181 cagctgccgg ctggcttctt ccactgccca acatcctaac aaacccctga caaaaaagga
     3241 gacaagcctt gaaacatcct gaaataagca attcttagct gccagggacg tcttcctgtt
     3301 agcatcagtg tatttgtttc ttttgctttg atttgttttc tttttttatt ttattttcat
     3361 ggtaaatgta ttctgcctga gcactttaaa cgaaggtgtt tttgttccag tcgatgcttc
     3421 gttttgaacc tgcttttata tttattaact tttgttgtgt atttttaatg tttaatcttt
     3481 aaaggaatag ttcacctaca cacacacaca cacacacaca cacacacaca aatgaaatga
     3541 agtcatcatt tactcacttt tctttctttt agctgtggag cacaaaacga gatgttttga
     3601 agaatgttca cgctgttgtt tttcatgcaa tttaagtaaa cgaagatcaa gggatgttga
     3661 gctatacaaa tattcattat atgggcagca cggtcgctgg ttcgagtccc ggctgggcca
     3721 gttggcattt ctgagtttgc atattctccc tgtgttggca tgggtttcct cctggtgctc
     3781 cgtttctccc acagtccact agatcataat cagccatacc acatttgtag aggttttact
     3841 tgctttaaaa aacctcccac acctccccct gaacctgaaa cataaaatga atgcaattgt
     3901 tgttgttaac ttgtttattg cagcttataa tggttacaaa taaagcaata gcatcacaaa
     3961 tttcacaaat aaagcatttt tttcactgca ttctagttgt ggtttgtcca aactcatcaa
     4021 tgtatcaggc cttagggata acagggtaat acgcgtgatc tgcgaagata cggccacggg
     4081 tgctcttgat cctgtggctg attttggact gtgctgctcg cagctgctga tgaatcacat
     4141 acttcctcca ttttcttcca ctgattgact gttataattt ccctaatttc caggtcaagg
     4201 tgctgtgcat tgtggtaata gatgtgacat gacgtcactt ccaaaggacc aatgaacatg
     4261 tctgaccaat ttcatataat gtgaaaacga ttttcatagg cagaataaat aacatttaaa
     4321 ttaaactggg catcagcgca attcaattgg tttggtaata gcaagggaaa atagaatgaa
     4381 gtgatctcca aaaaataagt actttttgac tgtaaataaa attgtaagga gtaaaaagta
     4441 cttttttttc taaaaaaatg taattaagta aaagtaaaag tattgatttt taattgtact
     4501 caagtaaagt aaaaatcccc aaaaataata cttaagtaca gtaatcaagt aaaattactc
     4561 aagtacttta cacctctggt tcttgaggta cctcttccgc ttcctcgctc actgactcgc
     4621 tgcgctcggt cgttcggctg cggcgagcgg tatcagctca ctcaaaggcg gtaatacggt
     4681 tatccacaga atcaggggat aacgcaggaa agaacatgtg agcaaaaggc cagcaaaagg
     4741 ccaggaaccg taaaaaggcc gcgttgctgg cgtttttcca taggctccgc ccccctgacg
     4801 agcatcacaa aaatcgacgc tcaagtcaga ggtggcgaaa cccgacagga ctataaagat
     4861 accaggcgtt tccccctgga agctccctcg tgcgctctcc tgttccgacc ctgccgctta
     4921 ccggatacct gtccgccttt ctcccttcgg gaagcgtggc gctttctcat agctcacgct
     4981 gtaggtatct cagttcggtg taggtcgttc gctccaagct gggctgtgtg cacgaacccc
     5041 ccgttcagcc cgaccgctgc gccttatccg gtaactatcg tcttgagtcc aacccggtaa
     5101 gacacgactt atcgccactg gcagcagcca ctggtaacag gattagcaga gcgaggtatg
     5161 taggcggtgc tacagagttc ttgaagtggt ggcctaacta cggctacact agaaggacag
     5221 tatttggtat ctgcgctctg ctgaagccag ttaccttcgg aaaaagagtt ggtagctctt
     5281 gatccggcaa acaaaccacc gctggtagcg gtggtttttt tgtttgcaag cagcagatta
     5341 cgcgcagaaa aaaaggatct caagaagatc ctttgatctt ttctacgggg tctgacgctc
     5401 agtggaacga aaactcacgt taagggattt tggtcatgag attatcaaaa aggatcttca
     5461 cctagatcct tttaaattaa aaatgaagtt ttaaatcaat ctaaagtata tatgagtaaa
     5521 cttggtctga cagttaccaa tgcttaatca gtgaggcacc tatctcagcg atctgtctat
     5581 ttcgttcatc catagttgcc tgactccccg tcgtgtagat aactacgata cgggagggct
     5641 taccatctgg ccccagtgct gcaatgatac cgcgagaccc acgctcaccg gctccagatt
     5701 tatcagcaat aaaccagcca gccggaaggg ccgagcgcag aagtggtcct gcaactttat
     5761 ccgcctccat ccagtctatt aattgttgcc gggaagctag agtaagtagt tcgccagtta
     5821 atagtttgcg caacgttgtt gccattgcta caggcatcgt ggtgtcacgc tcgtcgtttg
     5881 gtatggcttc attcagctcc ggttcccaac gatcaaggcg agttacatga tcccccatgt
     5941 tgtgcaaaaa agcggttagc tccttcggtc ctccgatcgt tgtcagaagt aagttggccg
     6001 cagtgttatc actcatggtt atggcagcac tgcataattc tcttactgtc atgccatccg
     6061 taagatgctt ttctgtgact ggtgagtact caaccaagtc attctgagaa tagtgtatgc
     6121 ggcgaccgag ttgctcttgc ccggcgtcaa tacgggataa taccgcgcca catagcagaa
     6181 ctttaaaagt gctcatcatt ggaaaacgtt cttcggggcg aaaactctca aggatcttac
     6241 cgctgttgag atccagttcg atgtaaccca ctcgtgcacc caactgatct tcagcatctt
     6301 ttactttcac cagcgtttct gggtgagcaa aaacaggaag gcaaaatgcc gcaaaaaagg
     6361 gaataagggc gacacggaaa tgttgaatac tcatactctt cctttttcaa tattattgaa
     6421 gcatttatca gggttattgt ctcatgagcg gatacatatt tgaatgtatt tagaaaaata
     6481 aacaaatagg ggttccgcgc acatttcccc gaggtacc
//
