Features (pLannotate 1.2.2; 13 found; start..end, strand, type, name):
    714..738     +  protein_bind   attB1: mutant version of attB; recombination site for the Gateway® BP reaction BP Clonase™
    786..804     +  protein_bind   UAS (fragment): upstream activating sequence mediating Gal4-dependent induction Gal4
    842..859     +  protein_bind   5X UAS (fragment): five tandem copies of the "ScaI site" 17-mer CGGAGTACTGTCCTCCG, an upstream activating sequence (UAS) that efficiently binds yeast Gal4 (Webster et al., 1988; Pfeiffer et al., 2010) GAL4
    879..896     +  promoter       minP (fragment): minimal TATA-box promoter with low basal activity
    966..990     -  protein_bind   attB2: mutant version of attB; recombination site for the Gateway® BP reaction BP Clonase™
   1013..1777    +  CDS            aop3: BACR3_HALSD - Experimental evidence at protein level: Swiss-Prot protein existence level 1. Light-driven proton pump. From Halorubrum sodomense.
   1811..1870    +  CDS            KCNJ2 (fragment): KCNJ2_HUMAN - Also known as IRK1. Experimental evidence at protein level: Swiss-Prot protein existence level 1. Probably participates in establishing action potential waveform and excitability of neuronal and muscle tissues. Inward rectifier potassium channels are characterized by a greater tendency to allow potassium to flow into the cell rather than out of it. Their voltage dependence is regulated by the concentration of extracellular potassium; as external potassium is raised, the voltage range of the channel opening shifts to more positive voltages. The inward rectification is mainly due t
   1871..2584    +  CDS            EGFP: EGFP is a basic (constitutively fluorescent) green fluorescent protein published in 1996, derived from Aequorea victoria. It is reported to be a rapidly-maturing weak dimer with moderate acid sensitivity.
   3808..3891    +  CDS            large T antigen (fragment): large T antigen from SV40 (simian virus 40)
   3914..3995    +  polyA_signal   SV40 poly(A) signal: SV40 polyadenylation signal
   4781..5369    -  rep_origin     ori: high-copy-number ColE1/pMB1/pBR322/pUC origin of replication
   5540..6400    -  CDS            AmpR: β-lactamase; bla; confers resistance to ampicillin, carbenicillin, and related antibiotics
   6401..6505    -  promoter       AmpR promoter: bla
>Addgene plasmid #108428 | pTol2-UAS-zArchon2-KGC-EGFP-ER2 | addgene full sequence | sequence record 210079 | Addgene NGS Result
GGTATCTGTCCAGGAGTTCTTGACAGAGGTGTAAAAAGTACTCAAAAATTTTACTCAAGTGAAAGTACAA
GTACTTAGGGAAAATTTTACTCAATTAAAAGTAAAAGTATCTGGCTAGAATCTTACTTGAGTAAAAGTAA
AAAAGTACTCCATTAAAATTGTACTTGAGTATTAAGGAAGTAAAAGTAAAAGCAAGAAAGAAAACTAGAG
ATTCTTGTTTAAGCTTTTAATCTCAAAAAACATTAAATGAAATGCATACAAGGTTTTATCCTGCTTTAGA
ACTGTTTGTATTTAATTATCAAACTATAAGACAGACAATCTAATGCCAGTACACGCTACTCAAAGTTGTA
AAACCTCAGATTTAACTTCAGTAGAAGCTGATTCTCAAAATTGTTAGTGTCAAGCCTAGCTCTTTTGGGG
CTGAAAAGCAATCCTGCAGTGCTGAAAAGCCTCTCACAGGCAGCCGATGCGGGAAGAGGTGTATTAGTCT
TGATAGAGAGGCTGCAAATAGCAGGAAACGTGAGCAGAGACTCCCTGGTGTCTGAAACACAGGCCAGATG
GGCCATTCGTACGCTTAATTTCGAATATCGATATCAAGGGCCCATCTCGAGTATCCGGACACCTAGGTAG
CATGCATGGCGCCTTGTCGACTAGCTAGCATCCCGGGAAGAATTCCTCGACGGATCCACCGGTGTGGAAT
TCTGCAGATATCAACAAGTTTGTACAAAAAAGCAGGCTGGCCATCAAGCTTAGGCCTCCACGGTGGCTTC
TAATCCGTGAGTCCTAGCGGGTGACAGCCCTCCGTCTTCACAGGCGGAGGAGAGTCTTCCGTAGGGTTCC
TCGGAGTACTGTCCTCCGACGCGTGCAAGGGTCGACTCTAGAGGGTATATAATGGATCCCATCGCGTCTC
AGCCTCACTTTGAGCTCCTCCACACGAATTCCCTCGACCTCGAAGACGCGTGGATACCCAGCTTTCTTGT
ACAAAGTGGTCACTAGTGCCACCATGGTGAGCATCGCTCTGCAGGCTGGATACGACCTGCTGGGAGACGG
AAGACCTGAGACACTGTGGCTGGGAATCGGAACACTGCTGATGCTGATCGGAACATTCTACTTCCTGGTG
AGAGGATGGGGAGTGACAGACAAGGACGCTAGAGAGTACTACGCTGTGCCTATCCTGGTGAGCGGAATCG
CTAGCGCTGCTTACCTGAGCATGTTCTTCGGAATCGGACTGACAGAGGTGCCTGTGGGAGGAGAGATGCT
GGACATCTACTACGCTAGATACGCTCACTGGCTGTTCAGCACACCTCTGCTGCTGCTGGACCTGGCTCTG
CTGGCTAAGGTGGACAGAGTGATCATCGGAACACTGGTGGGAGTGGACGCTCTGATGATCGTGACAGGAC
TGATCGGAGCTCTGAGCCACACAGCTATCGCTAGATACAGCTGGTGGCTGTTCAGCACAATCTGTATGAT
CGTGGTGCTGTACGTGCTGGCTACAAGCCTGAGAAGCGCTGCTAAGGAGAGAGGACCTGAGGTGGCTAGC
ACATTCAACATCCTGACAGCTCTGGTGCTGGTGCTGTGGACAGCTTACCCTATCATCTGGATCATCGGAA
CAGAGGGAGCTGGAGTGGTGGGACTGGGAATCGAGACACTGCTGTTCATGGTGCTGGACGTGACATGTAA
GGTGGGATTCGGATTCATCCTGCTGAGAAGCAGAGCTATCCTGGGAGACACAGAGGCTCCTGAGCCTAGC
GCTGGAGCTGACAGATCTGCTGCTGACAGACCTGTGGTGGCTGTGAGCAAGGCTGCTGCTAAGAGCAGAA
TCACAAGCGAGGGAGAGTACATCCCTCTGGACCAGATCGACATCAACGTGGTGAGCAAGGGAGAGGAGCT
GTTCACAGGAGTGGTGCCTATCCTGGTGGAGCTGGACGGAGACGTGAACGGACACAAGTTCAGCGTGAGC
GGAGAGGGAGAGGGAGACGCTACATACGGAAAGCTGACACTGAAGTTCATCTGTACAACAGGAAAGCTGC
CTGTGCCTTGGCCTACACTGGTGACAACACTGACATACGGAGTGCAGTGTTTCAGCAGATACCCTGACCA
CATGAAGCAGCACGACTTCTTCAAGAGCGCTATGCCTGAGGGATACGTGCAGGAGAGAACAATCTTCTTC
AAGGACGACGGAAACTACAAGACAAGAGCTGAGGTGAAGTTCGAGGGAGACACACTGGTGAACAGAATCG
AGCTGAAGGGAATCGACTTCAAGGAGGACGGAAACATCCTGGGACACAAGCTGGAGTACAACTACAACAG
CCACAACGTGTACATCATGGCTGACAAGCAGAAGAACGGAATCAAGGTGAACTTCAAGATCAGACACAAC
ATCGAGGACGGAAGCGTGCAGCTGGCTGACCACTACCAGCAGAACACACCTATCGGAGACGGACCTGTGC
TGCTGCCTGACAACCACTACCTGAGCACACAGAGCGCTCTGAGCAAGGACCCTAACGAGAAGAGAGACCA
CATGGTGCTGCTGGAGTTCGTGACAGCTGCTGGAATCACACTGGGAATGGACGAGCTGTACAAGTTCTGT
TACGAGAACGAGGTGTGAGGCGCGCCAACCCGCTCCTCCTCCCTCCCTCCCTCCCTCCCTCCTCTCCTTT
ATTCACTTTTCAACATGCACAACACGTCATCAAATCCCCCAATCAGCACTGAATTACAGCCACGGGCCAC
CAGACTGAAGGTGTTAAAGAAGACGATTCGGTCTCATCAGCGGCTAAAACGAGATGAGGGTGAACCGAGA
GAGACTGTTTCCACAGATGTTCTTGAAGGAGGGCCGGGCTCGTAGGTGCGGTTATTACACATATAAGCTC
CCATTCACACCTTAAAACATCCAACAGCATTCCAAAGTTTTCCATCGGGGACCAGGGATAGAAAACACTG
CCTCTTCCACTGCCTAATTTAACACATTCCTTCTAGATTATCTCTGGTCATCTAGATGAAATCAGTTCTG
TTCTGTTTGCCGTGTCTGAAAAGACAGTAAAGAGTAATTGAAAAAAAAAATGAATATAGAAAAATGGGGA
CTGGAGAGATATTTGGACTAGACGCTCCTGATCCAGCCAGAAGGAACCTTTCAGGTGTCGATTACACTGC
CTGCGAAAACAACCTCTTCTTCCATTCTTCAGTTTCCAGCTGCCGGCTGGCTTCTTCCACTGCCCAACAT
CCTAACAAACCCCTGACAAAAAAGGAGACAAGCCTTGAAACATCCTGAAATAAGCAATTCTTAGCTGCCA
GGGACGTCTTCCTGTTAGCATCAGTGTATTTGTTTCTTTTGCTTTGATTTGTTTTCTTTTTTTATTTTAT
TTTCATGGTAAATGTATTCTGCCTGAGCACTTTAAACGAAGGTGTTTTTGTTCCAGTCGATGCTTCGTTT
TGAACCTGCTTTTATATTTATTAACTTTTGTTGTGTATTTTTAATGTTTAATCTTTAAAGGAATAGTTCA
CCTACACACACACACACACACACACACACACACACAAATGAAATGAAGTCATCATTTACTCACTTTTCTT
TCTTTTAGCTGTGGAGCACAAAACGAGATGTTTTGAAGAATGTTCACGCTGTTGTTTTTCATGCAATTTA
AGTAAACGAAGATCAAGGGATGTTGAGCTATACAAATATTCATTATATGGGCAGCACGGTCGCTGGTTCG
AGTCCCGGCTGGGCCAGTTGGCATTTCTGAGTTTGCATATTCTCCCTGTGTTGGCATGGGTTTCCTCCTG
GTGCTCCGTTTCTCCCACAGTCCACTAGATCATAATCAGCCATACCACATTTGTAGAGGTTTTACTTGCT
TTAAAAAACCTCCCACACCTCCCCCTGAACCTGAAACATAAAATGAATGCAATTGTTGTTGTTAACTTGT
TTATTGCAGCTTATAATGGTTACAAATAAAGCAATAGCATCACAAATTTCACAAATAAAGCATTTTTTTC
ACTGCATTCTAGTTGTGGTTTGTCCAAACTCATCAATGTATCAGGCCTTAGGGATAACAGGGTAATACGC
GTGATCTGCGAAGATACGGCCACGGGTGCTCTTGATCCTGTGGCTGATTTTGGACTGTGCTGCTCGCAGC
TGCTGATGAATCACATACTTCCTCCATTTTCTTCCACTGATTGACTGTTATAATTTCCCTAATTTCCAGG
TCAAGGTGCTGTGCATTGTGGTAATAGATGTGACATGACGTCACTTCCAAAGGACCAATGAACATGTCTG
ACCAATTTCATATAATGTGAAAACGATTTTCATAGGCAGAATAAATAACATTTAAATTAAACTGGGCATC
AGCGCAATTCAATTGGTTTGGTAATAGCAAGGGAAAATAGAATGAAGTGATCTCCAAAAAATAAGTACTT
TTTGACTGTAAATAAAATTGTAAGGAGTAAAAAGTACTTTTTTTTCTAAAAAAATGTAATTAAGTAAAAG
TAAAAGTATTGATTTTTAATTGTACTCAAGTAAAGTAAAAATCCCCAAAAATAATACTTAAGTACAGTAA
TCAAGTAAAATTACTCAAGTACTTTACACCTCTGGTTCTTGAGGTACCTCTTCCGCTTCCTCGCTCACTG
ACTCGCTGCGCTCGGTCGTTCGGCTGCGGCGAGCGGTATCAGCTCACTCAAAGGCGGTAATACGGTTATC
CACAGAATCAGGGGATAACGCAGGAAAGAACATGTGAGCAAAAGGCCAGCAAAAGGCCAGGAACCGTAAA
AAGGCCGCGTTGCTGGCGTTTTTCCATAGGCTCCGCCCCCCTGACGAGCATCACAAAAATCGACGCTCAA
GTCAGAGGTGGCGAAACCCGACAGGACTATAAAGATACCAGGCGTTTCCCCCTGGAAGCTCCCTCGTGCG
CTCTCCTGTTCCGACCCTGCCGCTTACCGGATACCTGTCCGCCTTTCTCCCTTCGGGAAGCGTGGCGCTT
TCTCATAGCTCACGCTGTAGGTATCTCAGTTCGGTGTAGGTCGTTCGCTCCAAGCTGGGCTGTGTGCACG
AACCCCCCGTTCAGCCCGACCGCTGCGCCTTATCCGGTAACTATCGTCTTGAGTCCAACCCGGTAAGACA
CGACTTATCGCCACTGGCAGCAGCCACTGGTAACAGGATTAGCAGAGCGAGGTATGTAGGCGGTGCTACA
GAGTTCTTGAAGTGGTGGCCTAACTACGGCTACACTAGAAGAACAGTATTTGGTATCTGCGCTCTGCTGA
AGCCAGTTACCTTCGGAAAAAGAGTTGGTAGCTCTTGATCCGGCAAACAAACCACCGCTGGTAGCGGTGG
TTTTTTTGTTTGCAAGCAGCAGATTACGCGCAGAAAAAAAGGATCTCAAGAAGATCCTTTGATCTTTTCT
ACGGGGTCTGACGCTCAGTGGAACGAAAACTCACGTTAAGGGATTTTGGTCATGAGATTATCAAAAAGGA
TCTTCACCTAGATCCTTTTAAATTAAAAATGAAGTTTTAAATCAATCTAAAGTATATATGAGTAAACTTG
GTCTGACAGTTACCAATGCTTAATCAGTGAGGCACCTATCTCAGCGATCTGTCTATTTCGTTCATCCATA
GTTGCCTGACTCCCCGTCGTGTAGATAACTACGATACGGGAGGGCTTACCATCTGGCCCCAGTGCTGCAA
TGATACCGCGAGACCCACGCTCACCGGCTCCAGATTTATCAGCAATAAACCAGCCAGCCGGAAGGGCCGA
GCGCAGAAGTGGTCCTGCAACTTTATCCGCCTCCATCCAGTCTATTAATTGTTGCCGGGAAGCTAGAGTA
AGTAGTTCGCCAGTTAATAGTTTGCGCAACGTTGTTGCCATTGCTACAGGCATCGTGGTGTCACGCTCGT
CGTTTGGTATGGCTTCATTCAGCTCCGGTTCCCAACGATCAAGGCGAGTTACATGATCCCCCATGTTGTG
CAAAAAAGCGGTTAGCTCCTTCGGTCCTCCGATCGTTGTCAGAAGTAAGTTGGCCGCAGTGTTATCACTC
ATGGTTATGGCAGCACTGCATAATTCTCTTACTGTCATGCCATCCGTAAGATGCTTTTCTGTGACTGGTG
AGTACTCAACCAAGTCATTCTGAGAATAGTGTATGCGGCGACCGAGTTGCTCTTGCCCGGCGTCAATACG
GGATAATACCGCGCCACATAGCAGAACTTTAAAAGTGCTCATCATTGGAAAACGTTCTTCGGGGCGAAAA
CTCTCAAGGATCTTACCGCTGTTGAGATCCAGTTCGATGTAACCCACTCGTGCACCCAACTGATCTTCAG
CATCTTTTACTTTCACCAGCGTTTCTGGGTGAGCAAAAACAGGAAGGCAAAATGCCGCAAAAAAGGGAAT
AAGGGCGACACGGAAATGTTGAATACTCATACTCTTCCTTTTTCAATATTATTGAAGCATTTATCAGGGT
TATTGTCTCATGAGCGGATACATATTTGAATGTATTTAGAAAAATAAACAAATAGGGGTTCCGCGCACAT
TTCCCCGAGGTACCGATC
